Addgene plasmid #241205: SA-linker-P2A-lifeact-mNeongreen-ORF-2
Purpose: Middle entry vector for mini-Golden subcloning platform; lifeact-mNeongreen
Depositing lab: Junsu Kang. Depositing organization: University of Wisconsin, Madison. Publication: Advancing knock-in approaches for robust genome editing in zebrafish. Rodriguez-Parks A, Beezley EG, Manna S, Silaban I, Almutawa SI, Cao S, Ahmed H, Guyer M, Baker S, Richards MP, Kang J. Biol Open. 2026 Feb 2:bio.062472. doi: 10.1242/bio.062472. PubMed 41630603.
Backbone
  Vector backbone: pU6a:sgRNA#57
  Vector type: Mini-Golden
Growth in bacteria
  Bacterial resistance: Spectinomycin, 50 μg/mL
  Growth temperature: 37°C
  Growth strain: DH5alpha
  Copy number: Unknown
Gene/Insert
  Gene/Insert name: lifeact-mNeongreen
  Species: Synthetic
  Mutation: TCGC linker
  Cloning method: Restriction Enzyme; 5′ cloning site Unknown (unknown if destroyed); 3′ cloning site Unknown (unknown if destroyed)
Terms and licenses: Academic/Nonprofit Terms; Industry Terms: Not Available to Industry
How to cite: SA-linker-P2A-lifeact-mNeongreen-ORF-2 was a gift from Junsu Kang (Addgene plasmid # 241205 ; http://n2t.net/addgene:241205 ; RRID:Addgene_241205)
