[The description below was written by a language model from this plasmid's Addgene catalogue record and pLannotate feature annotations shown in this document.]
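Description:
SA-linker-P2A-lifeact-mNeongreen-ORF-2 is a small (about 3.6 kb) bacterial cloning plasmid that serves as a middle entry vector in the mini-Golden subcloning platform, a modular assembly system associated with work on knock-in genome editing in zebrafish. It is built on the pU6a:sgRNA#57 backbone and is propagated in E. coli through a high-copy ColE1/pUC-type origin. Selection is with spectinomycin, conferred by the aadA (SmR) aminoglycoside adenylyltransferase gene. Short remnants of a class 1 integron Pc promoter and a gentamicin acetyltransferase gene lie upstream of SmR. The rrnB T1 and T2 terminators, together with small lacZα and lacI fragments, are backbone leftovers rather than functional units.

The payload is a synthetic lifeact-mNeonGreen reporter, in which the short Lifeact F-actin-binding peptide is fused to the bright monomeric yellow-green fluorescent protein mNeonGreen to label filamentous actin in living cells. The construct name indicates that this reporter is preceded by a splice acceptor (SA), a linker and a P2A self-cleaving peptide. That layout suits a promoterless cassette that is spliced into an endogenous transcript after integration and releases the reporter as a separate protein. The "ORF-2" designation and the recorded TCGC linker presumably set the reading frame relative to the upstream exon, although the record does not say so explicitly.

The automated annotation detects only the mNeonGreen coding sequence in this region, so the SA, linker, P2A and Lifeact elements are inferred from the name. An SV40 poly(A) signal and a T7 promoter fragment sit just downstream of mNeonGreen, but both are annotated on the opposite strand. No eukaryotic promoter is annotated, and the cloning sites are not recorded.
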