Features (pLannotate 1.2.2; 11 found; start..end, strand, type, name):
     41..84      +  terminator     rrnB T1 terminator: Escherichia coli rrnB; transcription terminator T1 from the E. coli rrnB gene
    131..167     -  CDS            lacZα (fragment): LacZα fragment of β-galactosidase; lacZ fragment
    375..1082    +  CDS            mNeonGreen: bright monomeric yellow-green fluorescent protein derived from LanYFP (Shaner et al., 2013)
   1090..1107    -  promoter       T7 promoter (fragment): promoter for bacteriophage T7 RNA polymerase
   1112..1246    -  polyA_signal   SV40 poly(A) signal: SV40 polyadenylation signal
   1421..1444    +  promoter       Pc promoter (fragment): intI1 (promoter lies within the coding sequence); class 1 integron promoter
   1620..1676    +  CDS            GmR (fragment): gentamycin acetyltransferase; aacC1; confers resistance to gentamycin
   1683..2474    +  CDS            SmR: aminoglycoside adenylyltransferase (Murphy, 1985); aadA; confers resistance to spectinomycin and streptomycin
   2567..3155    +  rep_origin     ori: high-copy-number ColE1/pMB1/pBR322/pUC origin of replication
   3338..3430    +  CDS            lacI (fragment): lac repressor; lacI; The lac repressor binds to the lac operator to inhibit transcription in E. coli. This inhibition can be relieved by adding lactose or isopropyl-β-D-thiogalactopyranoside (IPTG).
   3485..3512    -  terminator     rrnB T2 terminator: transcription terminator T2 from the E. coli rrnB gene
>Addgene plasmid #241205 | SA-linker-P2A-lifeact-mNeongreen-ORF-2 | addgene full sequence | sequence record 482720 | Addgene NGS Result
ATTTGTCCTACTCAGGAGAGCGTTCACCGACAAACAACAGATAAAACGAAAGGCCCAGTCTTCCGACTGA
GCCTTTCGTTTTATTTGATGCCTGGCAGTTCCCTACTCTCGCGTTAACGCTAGCATGGATGTTTTCCCAG
TCACGACGTTGTAAAACGACGGCCAGTCTTAAGCTCGGGCCCGGTCTCTTCGCCACTAATCCGGAGTGTG
TGTGTGTTTCTGACGTGTCTCTCTCTTCCCTTTTTTTTTTCAGCGGCTCTGGGGCTACAAACTTCTCTCT
GCTGAAACAAGCTGGCGACGTGGAGGAGAACCCTGGACCTATGGGCGTGGCCGACCTGATCAAGAAGTTC
GAGAGCATCAGCAAGGAGGAGGGCGTGAGCAAGGGCGAGGAGGATAACATGGCCTCTCTCCCAGCGACAC
ATGAGTTACACATCTTTGGCTCCATCAACGGTGTGGACTTTGACATGGTGGGTCAGGGCACCGGCAATCC
AAATGATGGTTATGAGGAGTTAAACCTGAAGTCCACCAAGGGTGACCTCCAGTTCTCCCCCTGGATTCTG
GTCCCTCATATCGGGTATGGCTTCCATCAGTACCTGCCCTACCCTGACGGGATGTCGCCTTTCCAGGCCG
CCATGGTAGATGGCTCCGGCTACCAAGTCCATCGAACAATGCAGTTTGAAGATGGTGCCTCCCTTACTGT
TAACTACCGCTACACCTACGAGGGAAGCCACATCAAAGGAGAGGCCCAGGTGAAGGGGACTGGTTTCCCT
GCTGACGGTCCTGTGATGACCAACTCGCTGACCGCTGCGGACTGGTGCAGGTCGAAGAAGACTTACCCCA
ACGACAAAACCATCATCAGTACCTTTAAGTGGAGTTACACCACTGGAAATGGCAAGCGCTACCGGAGCAC
TGCGCGGACCACCTACACCTTTGCCAAGCCAATGGCGGCTAACTATCTGAAGAACCAGCCGATGTACGTG
TTCCGTAAGACGGAGCTCAAGCACTCCAAGACCGAGCTCAACTTCAAGGAGTGGCAAAAGGCCTTTACCG
ATGTGATGGGCATGGACGAGCTGTACAAGTAAGCTAGAACTATAGTGAGTCGTATTACGTAGATCCAGAC
ATGATAAGATACATTGATGAGTTTGGACAAACCACAACTAGAATGCAGTGAAAAAAATGCTTTATTTGTG
AAATTTGTGATGCTATTGCTTTATTTGTAACCATTATAAGCTGCAATAAACAAGTTAACAACAACAATTG
CATTCATTTTATGTTTCAGGTTCAGGGGGAGGTGTGGGAGGTTTTTTAATTCCTCAAGAGACCTCTAGAC
CAGCCAGGACAGAAATGCCTCGACTTCGCTGCTACCCAAGGTTGCCGGGTGACGCACACCGTGGAAACGG
ATGAAGGCACGAACCCAGTGGACATAAGCCTGTTCGGTTCGTAAGCTGTAATGCAAGTAGCGTATGCGCT
CACGCAACTGGTCCAGAACCTTGACCGAACGCAGCGGTGGTAACGGCGCAGTGGCGGTTTTCATGGCTTG
TTATGACTGTTTTTTTGGGGTACAGTCTATGCCTCGGGCATCCAAGCAGCAAGCGCGTTACGCCGTGGGT
CGATGTTTGATGTTATGGAGCAGCAACGATGTTACGCAGCAGGGCAGTCGCCCTAAAACAAAGTTAAACA
TTATGAGGGAAGCGGTGATCGCCGAAGTATCGACTCAACTATCAGAGGTAGTTGGCGTCATCGAGCGCCA
TCTCGAACCGACGTTGCTGGCCGTACATTTGTACGGCTCCGCAGTGGATGGCGGCCTGAAGCCACACAGT
GATATTGATTTGCTGGTTACGGTGACCGTAAGGCTTGATGAAACAACGCGGCGAGCTTTGATCAACGACC
TTTTGGAAACTTCGGCTTCCCCTGGAGAGAGCGAGATTCTCCGCGCTGTAGAAGTCACCATTGTTGTGCA
CGACGACATCATTCCGTGGCGTTATCCAGCTAAGCGCGAACTGCAATTTGGAGAATGGCAGCGCAATGAC
ATTCTTGCAGGTATCTTCGAGCCAGCCACGATCGACATTGATCTGGCTATCTTGCTGACAAAAGCAAGAG
AACATAGCGTTGCCTTGGTAGGTCCAGCGGCGGAGGAACTCTTTGATCCGGTTCCTGAACAGGATCTATT
TGAGGCGCTAAATGAAACCTTAACGCTATGGAACTCGCCGCCCGACTGGGCTGGCGATGAGCGAAATGTA
GTGCTTACGTTGTCCCGCATTTGGTACAGCGCAGTAACCGGCAAAATCGCGCCGAAGGATGTCGCTGCCG
ACTGGGCAATGGAGCGCCTGCCGGCCCAGTATCAGCCCGTCATACTTGAAGCTAGACAGGCTTATCTTGG
ACAAGAAGAAGATCGCTTGGCCTCGCGCGCAGATCAGTTGGAAGAATTTGTCCACTACGTGAAAGGCGAG
ATCACCAAGGTAGTCGGCAAATAACCCTCGAGCCACCCATGACCAAAATCCCTTAACGTGAGTTACGCGT
CGTTCCACTGAGCGTCAGACCCCGTAGAAAAGATCAAAGGATCTTCTTGAGATCCTTTTTTTCTGCGCGT
AATCTGCTGCTTGCAAACAAAAAAACCACCGCTACCAGCGGTGGTTTGTTTGCCGGATCAAGAGCTACCA
ACTCTTTTTCCGAAGGTAACTGGCTTCAGCAGAGCGCAGATACCAAATACTGTTCTTCTAGTGTAGCCGT
AGTTAGGCCACCACTTCAAGAACTCTGTAGCACCGCCTACATACCTCGCTCTGCTAATCCTGTTACCAGT
GGCTGCTGCCAGTGGCGATAAGTCGTGTCTTACCGGGTTGGACTCAAGACGATAGTTACCGGATAAGGCG
CAGCGGTCGGGCTGAACGGGGGGTTCGTGCACACAGCCCAGCTTGGAGCGAACGACCTACACCGAACTGA
GATACCTACAGCGTGAGCTATGAGAAAGCGCCACGCTTCCCGAAGGGAGAAAGGCGGACAGGTATCCGGT
AAGCGGCAGGGTCGGAACAGGAGAGCGCACGAGGGAGCTTCCAGGGGGAAACGCCTGGTATCTTTATAGT
CCTGTCGGGTTTCGCCACCTCTGACTTGAGCGTCGATTTTTGTGATGCTCGTCAGGGGGGCGGAGCCTAT
GGAAAAACGCCAGCAACGCGGCCTTTTTACGGTTCCTGGCCTTTTGCTGGCCTTTTGCTCACATGTTCTT
TCCTGCGTTATCCCCTGATTCTGTGGATAACCGTATTACCGCCTTTGAGTGAGCTGATACCGCTCGCCGC
AGCCGAACGACCGAGCGCAGCGAGTCAGTGAGCGAGGAAGCGGAAGAGCGCCCAATACGCAAACCGCCTC
TCCCCGCGCGTTGGCCGATTCATTAATGCAGCTGGCACGACAGGTTTCCCGACTGGAAAGCGGGCAGTGA
GCGCAACGCAATTAATACGCGTACCGCTAGCCAGGAAGAGTTTGTAGAAACGCAAAAAGGCCATCCGTCA
GGATGGCCTTCTGCTTAGTTTGATGCCTGGCAGTTTATGGCGGGCGTCCTGCCCGCCACCCTCCGGGCCG
TTGCTTCACAACGTTCAAATCCGCTCCCGGCGG
